>Addgene plasmid #19784 | pCETT2 | depositor full sequence | sequence record 9377 | Author sequence
GCTTGCATGCAACTTCTTTTCTTTTTTTTTCTTTTCTCTCTCCCCCGTTGTTGTCTCACCATATCCGCAA
TGACAAAAAAAATGATGGAAGACACTAAAGGAAAAAATTAACGACAAAGACAGCACCAACAGATGTCGTT
GTTCCAGAGCTGATGAGGGGTATCTTCGAACACACGAAACTTTTTCCTTCCTTCATTCACGCACACTACT
CTCTAATGAGCAACGGTATACGGCCTTCCTTCCAGTTACTTGAATTTGAAATAAAAAAAGTTTGCCGCTT
TGCTATCAAGTATAAATAGACCTGCAATTATTAATCTTTTGTTTCCTCGTCATTGTTCTCGTTCCCTTTC
TTCCTTGTTTCTTTTTCTGCACAATATTTCAAGCTATACCAAGCATACAATCAACTCCAAGCTTTGCAAA
GATGGATAAAGCGGAATTAATTCCCGAGCCTCCAAAAAAGAAGAGAAAGGTCGAATTGGGTACCGCCGCC
AATTTTAATCAAAGTGGGAATATTGCTGATAGCTCATTGTCCTTCACTTTCACTAACAGTAGCAACGGTC
CGAACCTCATAACAACTCAAACAAATTCTCAAGCGCTTTCACAACCAATTGCCTCCTCTAACGTTCATGA
TAACTTCATGAATAATGAAATCACGGCTAGTAAAATTGATGATGGTAATAATTCAAAACCACTGTCACCT
GGTTGGACGGACCAAACTGCGTATAACGCGTTTGGAATCACTACAGGGATGTTTAATACCACTACAATGG
ATGATGTATATAACTATCTATTCGATGATGAAGATACCCCACCAAACCCAAAAAAAGAGATCTTTAATAC
GACTCACTATAGGGCGAGCGCCGCCATCATGGAGGAGCAGAAGCTGATCTCAGAGGAGGACCTGCATATG
GCCATGGAGGCCGCGGTCGACAAGGTGCGCGCTCTAGATGATCATGAATCGTAGATACTGAAAAACCCCG
CAAGTTCACTTCAACTGTGCATCGTGCACCATCTCAATTTCTTTCATTTATACATCGTTTTGCCTTCTTT
TATGTAACTATACTCCTCTAAGTTTCAATCTTGGCCATGTAACCTCTGATCTATAGAATTTTTTAAATGA
CTAGAATTAATGCCCATCTTTTTTTTGGACCTAAATTCTTCATGAAAATATATTACGAGGGCTTATTCAG
AAGCTTTGGACTTCTTCGCCAGAGGTTTGGTCAAGTCTCCAATCAAGGTTGTCGGCTTGTCTACCTTGCC
AGAAATTTACGAAAAGATGGAAAAGGGTCAAATCGTTGGTAGATACGTTGTTGACACTTCTAAATAAGCG
AATTTCTTATGATTTATGATTTTTATTATTAAATAAGTTATAAAAAAAATAAGTGTATACAAATTTTAAA
GTGACTCTTAGGTTTTAAAACGAAAATTCTTGTTCTTGAGTAACTCTTTCCTGTAGGTCAGGTTGCTTTC
TCAGGTATAGCATGAGGTCGCTCTTATTGACCACACCTCTACCGGCATGCCCGAAATTCCCCTACCCTAT
GAACATATTCCATTTTGTAATTTCGTGTCGTTTCTATTATGAATTTCATTTATAAAGTTTATGTACAAAT
ATCATAAAAAAAGAGAATCTTTTTAAGCAAGGATTTTCTTAACTTCTTCGGCGACAGCATCACCGACTTC
GGTGGTACTGTTGGAACCACCTAAATCACCAGTTCTGATACCTGCATCCAAAACCTTTTTAACTGCATCT
TCAATGGCCTTACCTTCTTCAGGCAAGTTCAATGACAATTTCAACATCATTGCAGCAGACAAGATAGTGG
CGATAGGGTCAACCTTATTCTTTGGCAAATCTGGAGCAGAACCGTGGCATGGTTCGTACAAACCAAATGC
GGTGTTCTTGTCTGGCAAAGAGGCCAAGGACGCAGATGGCAACAAACCCAAGGAACCTGGGATAACGGAG
GCTTCATCGGAGATGATATCACCAAACATGTTGCTGGTGATTATAATACCATTTAGGTGGGTTGGGTTCT
TAACTAGGATCATGGCGGCAGAATCAATCAATTGATGTTGAACCTTCAATGTAGGAAATTCGTTCTTGAT
GGTTTCCTCCACAGTTTTTCTCCATAATCTTGAAGAGGCCAAAACATTAGCTTTATCCAAGGACCAAATA
GGCAATGGTGGCTCATGTTGTAGGGCCATGAAAGCGGCCATTCTTGTGATTCTTTGCACTTCTGGAACGG
TGTATTGTTCACTATCCCAAGCGACACCATCACCATCGTCTTCCTTTCTCTTACCAAAGTAAATACCTCC
CACTAATTCTCTGACAACAACGAAGTCAGTACCTTTAGCAAATTGTGGCTTGATTGGAGATAAGTCTAAA
AGAGAGTCGGATGCAAAGTTACATGGTCTTAAGTTGGCGTACAATTGAAGTTCTTTACGGATTTTTAGTA
AACCTTGTTCAGGTCTAACACTACCTGTACCCCATTTAGGACCACCCACAGCACCTAACAAAACGGCATC
AACCTTCTTGGAGGCTTCCAGCGCCTCATCTGGAAGTGGGACACCTGTAGCATCGATAGCAGCACCACCA
ATTAAATGATTTTCGAAATCGAACTTGACATTGGAACGAACATCAGAAATAGCTTTAAGAACCTTAATGG
CTTCGGCTGTGATTTCTTGACCAACGTGGTCACCTGGCAAAACGACGATCTTCTTAGGGGCAGACATTAG
AATGGTATATCCTTGAAATATATATATATATTGCTGAAATGTAAAAGGTAAGAAAAGTTAGAAAGTAAGA
CGATTGCTAACCACCTATTGGAAAAAACAATAGGTCCTTAAATAATATTGTCAACTTCAAGTATTGTGAT
GCAAGCATTTAGTCATGAACGCTTCTCTATTCTATATGAAAAGCCGGTTCCGGCCTCTCACCTTTCCTTT
TTCTCCCAATTTTTCAGTTGAAAAAGGTATATGCGTCAGGCGACCTCTGAAATTAACAAAAAATTTCCAG
TCATCGAATTTGATTCTGTGCGATAGCGCCCCTGTGTGTTCTCGTTATGTTGAGGAAAAAAATAATGGTT
GCTAAGAGATTCGAACTCTTGCATCTTACGATACCTGAGTATTCCCACAGTTGGGGATCTCGACTCTAGC
TAGAGGATCAATTCGTAATCATGGTCATAGCTGTTTCCTGTGTGAAATTGTTATCCGCTCACAATTCCAC
ACAACATACGAGCCGGAAGCATAAAGTGTAAAGCCTGGGGTGCCTAATGAGTGAGGTAACTCACATTAAT
TGCGTTGCGCTCACTGCCCGCTTTCCAGTCGGGAAACCTGTCGTGCCAGCTGGATTAATGAATCGGCCAA
CGCGCGGGGAGAGGCGGTTTGCGTATTGGGCGCTCTTCCGCTTCCTCGCTCACTGACTCGCTGCGCTCGG
TCGTTCGGCTGCGGCGAGCGGTATCAGCTCACTCAAAGGCGGTAATACGGTTATCCACAGAATCAGGGGA
TAACGCAGGAAAGAACATGTGAGCAAAAGGCCAGCAAAAGGCCAGGAACCGTAAAAAGGCCGCGTTGCTG
GCGTTTTTCCATAGGCTCCGCCCCCCTGACGAGCATCACAAAAATCGACGCTCAAGTCAGAGGTGGCGAA
ACCCGACAGGACTATAAAGATACCAGGCGTTTCCCCCTGGAAGCTCCCTCGTGCGCTCTCCTGTTCCGAC
CCTGCCGCTTACCGGATACCTGTCCGCCTTTCTCCCTTCGGGAAGCGTGGCGCTTTCTCATAGCTCACGC
TGTAGGTATCTCAGTTCGGTGTAGGTCGTTCGCTCCAAGCTGGGCTGTGTGCACGAACCCCCCGTTCAGC
CCGACCGCTGCGCCTTATCCGGTAACTATCGTCTTGAGTCCAACCCGGTAAGACACGACTTATCGCCACT
GGCAGCAGCCACTGGTAACAGGATTAGCAGAGCGAGGTATGTAGGCGGTGCTACAGAGTTCTTGAAGTGG
TGGCCTAACTACGGCTACACTAGAAGGACAGTATTTGGTATCTGCGCTCTGCTGAAGCCAGTTACCTTCG
GAAAAAGAGTTGGTAGCTCTTGATCCGGCAAACAAACCACCGCTGGTAGCGGTGGTTTTTTTGTTTGCAA
GCAGCAGATTACGCGCAGAAAAAAAGGATCTCAAGAAGATCCTTTGATCTTTTCTACGGGGTCTGACGCT
CAGTGGAACGAAAACTCACGTTAAGGGATTTTGGTCATGAGATTATCAAAAAGGATCTTCACCTAGATCC
TTTTAAATTAAAAATGAAGTTTTAAATCAATCTAAAGTATATATGAGTAAACTTGGTCTGACAGTTACCA
ATGCTTAATCAGTGAGGCACCTATCTCAGCGATCTGTCTATTTCGTTCATCCATAGTTGCCTGACTCCCC
GTCGTGTAGATAACTACGATACGGGAGGGCTTACCATCTGGCCCCAGTGCTGCAATGATACCGCGAGACC
CACGCTCACCGGCTCCAGATTTATCAGCAATAAACCAGCCAGCCGGAAGGGCCGAGCGCAGAAGTGGTCC
TGCAACTTTATCCGCCTCCATCCAGTCTATTAATTGTTGCCGGGAAGCTAGAGTAAGTAGTTCGCCAGTT
AATAGTTTGCGCAACGTTGTTGCCATTGCTACAGGCATCGTGGTGTCACGCTCGTCGTTTGGTATGGCTT
CATTCAGCTCCGGTTCCCAACGATCAAGGCGAGTTACATGATCCCCCATGTTGTGCAAAAAAGCGGTTAG
CTCCTTCGGTCCTCCGATCGTTGTCAGAAGTAAGTTGGCCGCAGTGTTATCACTCATGGTTATGGCAGCA
CTGCATAATTCTCTTACTGTCATGCCATCCGTAAGATGCTTTTCTGTGACTGGTGAGTACTCAACCAAGT
CATTCTGAGAATAGTGTATGCGGCGACCGAGTTGCTCTTGCCCGGCGTCAATACGGGATAATACCGCGCC
ACATAGCAGAACTTTAAAAGTGCTCATCATTGGAAAACGTTCTTCGGGGCGAAAACTCTCAAGGATCTTA
CCGCTGTTGAGATCCAGTTCGATGTAACCCACTCGTGCACCCAACTGATCTTCAGCATCTTTTACTTTCA
CCAGCGTTTCTGGGTGAGCAAAAACAGGAAGGCAAAATGCCGCAAAAAAGGGAATAAGGGCGACACGGAA
ATGTTGAATACTCATACTCTTCCTTTTTCAATATTATTGAAGCATTTATCAGGGTTATTGTCTCATGAGC
GGATACATATTTGAATGTATTTAGAAAAATAAACAAATAGGGGTTCCGCGCACATTTCCCCGAAAAGTGC
CACCTGACGTCAAGCTTGCATGCCGGTAGAGGTGTGGTCAATAAGAGCGACCTCATGCTATACCTGAGAA
AGCAACCTGACCTACAGGAAAGAGTTACTCAAGAACAAGAATTTTCGTTTTAAAACCTAAGAGTCACTTT
AAAATTTGTATACACTTATTTTTTTTATAACTTATTTAATAATAAAAATCATAAATCATAAGAAATTCGC
TTATTTAGAAGTGTCAACAACGTATCTACCAACGATTTGACCCTTTTCCATCTTTTCGTAAATTTCTGGC
AAGGTAGACAAGCCGACAACCTTGATTGGAGACTTGACCAAACCTCTGGCGAAGAAGTCCAAAGCTTCTG
AATAAGCCCTCGTAATATATTTTCATGAAGAATTTAGGTCCAAAAAAAAGATGGGCATTAATTCTAGTCA
TTTAAAAAATTCTATAGATCAGAGGTTACATGGCCAAGATTGAAACTTAGAGGAGTATAGTTACATAAAA
GAAGGCAAAACGATGTATAAATGAAAGAAATTGAGATGGTGCACGATGCACAGTTGAAGTGAACTTGCGG
GGTTTTTCAGTATCTACGATTCATCTGCAGCTCGAGCTCGATGGATCCCGTATCGATGCCCACCCGGGTG
GAATTCACTGGCCTCCATGGCCATATGAGCGTAATCTGGTACGTCGTATGGGTACTCCATGGCGGCGCTC
GCCCTATAGTGAGTCGTATTAAAGATCTCTTTTTTTGGGTTTGGTGGGGTATCTTCATCATCGAATAGAT
AGTTATATACATCATCCATTGTAGTGGTATTAAACATCCCTGTAGTGATTCCAAACGCGTTATACGCAGT
TTGGTCCGTCCAACCAGGTGACAGTGGTTTTGAATTATTACCATCATCAATTTTACTAGCCGTGATTTCA
TTATTCATGAAGTTATCATGAACGTTAGAGGAGGCAATTGGTTGTGAAAGCGCTTGAGAATTTGTTTGAG
TTGTTATGAGGTTCGGACCGTTGCTACTGTTAGTGAAAGTGAAGGACAATGAGCTATCAGCAATATTCCC
ACTTTGATTAAAATTGGCGGCGGTACCCAATTCGACCTTTCTCTTCTTTTTTGGAGGCTCGGGAATTAAT
TCCGCTTTATCCATCTTTGCAAAGCTTGGAGTTGATTGTATGCTTGGTATAGCTTGAAATATTGTGCAGA
AAAAGAAACAAGGAAGAAAGGGAACGAGAACAATGACGAGGAAACAAAAGATTAATAATTGCAGGTCTAT
TTATACTTGATAGCAAAGCGGCAAACTTTTTTTATTTCAAATTCAAGTAACTGGAAGGAAGGCCGTATAC
CGTTGCTCATTAGAGAGTAGTGTGCGTGAATGAAGGAAGGAAAAAGTTTCGTGTGTTCGAAGATACCCCT
CATCAGCTCTGGAACAACGACATCTGTTGGTGCTGTCTTTGTCGTTAATTTTTTCCTTTAGTGTCTTCCA
TCATTTTTTTTGTCATTGCGGATATGGTGAGACAACAACGGGGGAGAGAGAAAAGAAAAAAAAAGAAAAG
AAGTTGCATGCGACGTCTAAGAAACCATTATTATCATGACATTAACCTATAAAAATAGGCGTATCACGAG
GCCCTTTCGTCTCGCGCGTTTCGGTGATGACGGTGAAAACCTCTGACACATGCAGCTCCCGGAGACGGTC
ACAGCTTGTCTGTAAGCGGATGCCGGGAGCAGACAAGCCCGTCAGGGCGCGTCAGCGGGTGTTGGCGGGT
GTCGGGGCTGGCTTAACTATGCGGCATCAGAGCAGATTGTACTGAGAGTGCACCATAACGCATTTAAGCA
TAAACACGCACTATGCCGTTCTTCTCATGTATATATATATACAGGCAACACGCAGATATAGGTGCGACGT
GAACAGTGAGCTGTATGTGCGCAGCTCGCGTTGCATTTTCGGAAGCGCTCGTTTTCGGAAACGCTTTGAA
GTTCCTATTCCGAAGTTCCTATTCTCTAGCTAGAAAGTATAGGAACTTCAGAGCGCTTTTGAAAACCAAA
AGCGCTCTGAAGACGCACTTTCAAAAAACCAAAAACGCACCGGACTGTAACGAGCTACTAAAATATTGCG
AATACCGCTTCCACAAACATTGCTCAAAAGTATCTCTTTGCTATATATCTCTGTGCTATATCCCTATATA
ACCTACCCATCCACCTTTCGCTCCTTGAACTTGCATCTAAACTCGACCTCTACATTTTTTATGTTTATCT
CTAGTATTACTCTTTAGACAAAAAAATTGTAGTAAGAACTATTCATAGAGTGAATCGAAAACAATACGAA
AATGTAAACATTTCCTATACGTAGTATATAGAGACAAAATAGAAGAAACCGTTCATAATTTTCTGACCAA
TGAAGAATCATCAACGCTATCACTTTCTGTTCACAAAGTATGCGCAATCCACATCGGTATAGAATATAAT
CGGGGATGCCTTTATCTTGAAAAAATGCACCCGCAGCTTCGCTAGTAATCAGTAAACGCGGGAAGTGGAG
TCAGGCTTTTTTTATGGAAGAGAAAATAGACACCAAAGTAGCCTTCTTCTAACCTTAACGGACCTACAGT
GCAAAAAGTTATCAAGAGACTGCATTATAGAGCGCACAAAGGAGAAAAAAAGTAATCTAAGATGCTTTGT
TAGAAAAATAGCGCTCTCGGGATGCATTTTTGTAGAACAAAAAAGAAGTATAGATTCTTTGTTGGTAAAA
TAGCGCTCTCGCGTTGCATTTCTGTTCTGTAAAAATGCAGCTCAGATTCTTTGTTTGAAAAATTAGCGCT
CTCGCGTTGCATTTTTGTTTTACAAAAATGAAGCACAGATTCTTCGTTGGTAAAATAGCGCTTTCGCGTT
GCATTTCTGTTCTGTAAAAATGCAGCTCAGATTCTTTGTTTGAAAAATTAGCGCTCTCGCGTTGCATTTT
TGTTCTACAAAATGAAGCACAGATGCTTCGTT
Features (pLannotate 1.2.2; 25 found; start..end, strand, type, name):
      5..406     +  promoter       ADH1 promoter: S. cerevisiae ADH1; promoter for alcohol dehydrogenase 1
    452..471     +  CDS            SV40 NLS (fragment): nuclear localization signal of SV40 (simian virus 40) large T antigen
    488..829     +  CDS            GAL4 activation domain: activation domain of the GAL4 transcriptional activator; Saccharomyces cerevisiae GAL4 (truncated)
    835..853     +  promoter       T7 promoter: promoter for bacteriophage T7 RNA polymerase
   1190..1324    +  CDS            ADH1 (fragment): ADH1_YEAST - Also known as ADC1. Experimental evidence at protein level: Swiss-Prot protein existence level 1. This isozyme preferentially catalyzes the conversion of primary unbranched alcohols to their corresponding aldehydes. Also shows activity toward secondary alcohols. From Saccharomyces cerevisiae (strain ATCC 204508 / S288c) (Baker's yeast).
   1328..1515    +  terminator     ADH1 terminator: S. cerevisiae ADH1; transcription terminator for the S. cerevisiae alcohol dehydrogenase 1 (ADH1) gene
   1633..2727    -  CDS            LEU2: 3-isopropylmalate dehydrogenase, required for leucine biosynthesis; S. cerevisiae LEU2; yeast auxotrophic marker
   2728..3132    -  promoter       LEU2 promoter: S. cerevisiae LEU2
   3198..3214    -  protein_bind   lac operator: The lac repressor binds to the lac operator to inhibit transcription in E. coli. This inhibition can be relieved by adding lactose or isopropyl-β-D-thiogalactopyranoside (IPTG). lac repressor encoded by lacI
   3222..3252    -  promoter       lac promoter: promoter for the E. coli lac operon
   3267..3288    -  protein_bind   CAP binding site: CAP binding activates transcription in the presence of cAMP. E. coli catabolite activator protein
   3301..3393    -  CDS            lacI (fragment): lac repressor; lacI; The lac repressor binds to the lac operator to inhibit transcription in E. coli. This inhibition can be relieved by adding lactose or isopropyl-β-D-thiogalactopyranoside (IPTG).
   3576..4164    -  rep_origin     ori: high-copy-number ColE1/pMB1/pBR322/pUC origin of replication
   4335..5195    -  CDS            AmpR: β-lactamase; bla; confers resistance to ampicillin, carbenicillin, and related antibiotics
   5196..5300    -  promoter       AmpR promoter: bla
   5343..5530    -  terminator     ADH1 terminator: S. cerevisiae ADH1; transcription terminator for the S. cerevisiae alcohol dehydrogenase 1 (ADH1) gene
   5534..5668    -  CDS            ADH1 (fragment): ADH1_YEAST - Also known as ADC1. Experimental evidence at protein level: Swiss-Prot protein existence level 1. This isozyme preferentially catalyzes the conversion of primary unbranched alcohols to their corresponding aldehydes. Also shows activity toward secondary alcohols. From Saccharomyces cerevisiae (strain ATCC 204508 / S288c) (Baker's yeast).
   5978..6004    -  CDS            HA: HA (human influenza hemagglutinin) epitope tag
   6023..6041    -  promoter       T7 promoter: promoter for bacteriophage T7 RNA polymerase
   6047..6388    -  CDS            GAL4 activation domain: activation domain of the GAL4 transcriptional activator; Saccharomyces cerevisiae GAL4 (truncated)
   6405..6424    -  CDS            SV40 NLS (fragment): nuclear localization signal of SV40 (simian virus 40) large T antigen
   6470..6871    -  promoter       ADH1 promoter: S. cerevisiae ADH1; promoter for alcohol dehydrogenase 1
   6941..6976    +  CDS            rop (fragment): Rop protein, which maintains plasmids at low copy number; rop
   7078..7127    +  misc_feature   bom (fragment): basis of mobility region from pBR322
   7128..8292    +  rep_origin     2μ ori: yeast 2μ plasmid origin of replication
