[The description below was written by a language model from this plasmid's Addgene catalogue record and pLannotate feature annotations shown in this document.]
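Description:
pCETT2 is an empty-backbone yeast expression vector of 8,292 bp derived from Clontech's pGAD424, the GAL4 activation-domain fusion plasmid used in yeast hybrid assays. It is an E. coli–yeast shuttle plasmid. A high-copy ColE1/pUC-type origin and the AmpR β-lactamase gene provide replication and ampicillin selection in bacteria. The 2μ origin maintains it as an episome in Saccharomyces cerevisiae, and the LEU2 gene under its own promoter allows selection by leucine prototrophy. Remnants of the lac promoter/operator region and fragments of lacI, rop and bom are backbone carry-over.

The distinctive feature is that the annotated sequence contains two copies of the activation-domain expression cassette, placed in opposite orientations on the plasmid. Each consists of an ADH1 promoter, an SV40 large T antigen nuclear localization signal, the GAL4 activation domain, a T7 promoter, and then a cloning region followed by ADH1 3' sequence and the ADH1 terminator. The T7 promoter could allow in vitro transcription of a cloned insert. The catalogue lists c-Myc and HA as N-terminal tags on the backbone. The feature table annotates the HA epitope only in the reverse-strand cassette and does not detect a c-Myc tag, although the other cassette is the likely place for it.

This layout would let two different proteins be inserted by restriction cloning and co-expressed from one plasmid as distinguishable, nuclear-targeted GAL4 AD fusions. That fits the associated publication, which describes a modified yeast one-hybrid assay for the heterodimeric AhR/Arnt complex binding its XRE DNA target. No insert is present in the deposited plasmid.
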