Addgene plasmid #19784: pCETT2
Purpose: (Empty Backbone)
Depositing lab: Jumi Shin. Depositing organization: University of Toronto. Publication: AhR/Arnt:XRE interaction: turning false negatives into true positives in the modified yeast one-hybrid assay. Chen G, Shin JA. Anal Biochem. 2008 Nov 15. 382(2):101-6. 10.1016/j.ab.2008.07.026 PubMed 18722998.
Backbone
  Vector backbone: pGAD424
  Backbone manufacturer: Clontech
  Backbone size (bp): 8292
  Vector type: Yeast Expression
  Selectable markers: LEU2
Growth in bacteria
  Bacterial resistance: Ampicillin, 100 μg/mL
  Growth temperature: 37°C
  Growth strain: DH5alpha
  Copy number: High Copy
Gene/Insert
  Gene/Insert name: None
  Tag / fusion protein: c-Myc (N terminal on backbone); HA (N terminal on backbone)
  Cloning method: Restriction Enzyme
  Sequencing primers: 5′ N/A
Terms and licenses: Academic/Nonprofit Terms; Industry Terms: Not Available to Industry
How to cite: pCETT2 was a gift from Jumi Shin (Addgene plasmid # 19784 ; http://n2t.net/addgene:19784 ; RRID:Addgene_19784)
