>Addgene plasmid #19784 | pCETT2 | addgene partial sequence | sequence record 25521 | Amp-R 5'-ATAATACCGCGCCACATAGC-3'
NAGNNANATTGGAAACGTTCTTCGGGGCGAAAACTCTCAAGGATCTTACCGCTGTTGAGATCCAGTTCGA
TGTAACCCACTCGTGCACCCAACTGATCTTCAGCATCTTTTACTTTCACCAGCGTTTCTGGGTGAGCAAA
AACAGGAAGGCAAAATGCCGCAAAAAAGGGAATAAGGGCGACACGGAAATGTTGAATACTCATACTCTTC
CTTTTTCAATATTATTGAAGCATTTATCAGGGTTATTGTCTCATGAGCGGATACATATTTGAATGTATTT
AGAAAAATAAACAAATAGGGGTTCCGCGCACATTTCCCCGAAAAGTGCCACCTGACGTCAAGCTTGCATG
CCGGTAGAGGTGTGGTCAATAAGAGCGACCTCATGCTATACCTGAGAAAGCAACCTGACCTACAGGAAAG
AGTTACTCAAGAATAAGAATTTTCGTTTTAAAACCTAAGAGTCACTTTAAAATTTGTATACACTTATTTT
TTTTATAACTTATTTAATAATAAAAATCATAAATCATAAGAAATTCGCTTATTTAGAAGTGTCAACAACG
TATCTACCAACGATTTGACCCTTTTCCATCTTTTCGTAAATTTCTGGCAAGGTAGACAAGCCGACAACCT
TGATTGGAGACTTGACCAAACCTCTGGCGAAGAGTCCANAATNGTCTGAATAAGCCCCGNAAAATNTTNC
TGAGAAGAATTTAGGTCCAAAAAAAAGATGGGCATAATTCNAGNCNTTAAAAATNCTAAAAACNNAGGTN
CNTGGCC
